LOCUS       Exported 7454 bp ds-DNA circular SYN 12-MAY-2021
DEFINITION  synthetic circular DNA
ACCESSION   .
VERSION     .
KEYWORDS    rAAV-syn::FLEX-rev::PSAML141F,Y115F:GlyR-IRES-GFP
SOURCE      synthetic DNA construct
  ORGANISM  synthetic DNA construct
REFERENCE   1 (bases 1 to 7454)
  AUTHORS   Magnus CJ, Lee PH, Atasoy D, Su HH, Looger LL, Sternson SM
  TITLE     Chemical and genetic engineering of selective ion channel-ligand
            interactions.
  JOURNAL   Science. 2011 Sep 2;333(6047):1292-6.
  PUBMED    21885782
REFERENCE   2 (bases 1 to 7454)
  AUTHORS   .
  TITLE     Direct Submission
  JOURNAL   Exported May 12, 2021 from SnapGene Server 1.1.58
            http://www.snapgene.com
FEATURES             Location/Qualifiers
     source          1..7454
                     /organism="synthetic DNA construct"
                     /mol_type="other DNA"
     repeat_region   55..184
                     /label=AAV2 ITR
     intron          777..909
                     /label=chimeric intron
                     /note="chimera between introns from human beta-globin and
                     immunoglobulin heavy chain genes"
     primer_bind     892..911
                     /label=pMT2-F
                     /note="Synthetic intron, forward primer"
     protein_bind    complement(922..955)
                     /label=lox2272
                     /bound_moiety="Cre recombinase"
                     /note="Cre-mediated recombination occurs in the 8-bp core
                     sequence (GGATACTT). lox2272 sites are compatible with each
                     other, but incompatible with loxP or loxN sites (Lee and
                     Saito, 1988)."
     protein_bind    complement(1018..1051)
                     /label=loxP
                     /bound_moiety="Cre recombinase"
                     /note="Cre-mediated recombination occurs in the 8-bp core
                     sequence (GCATACAT)."
     CDS             complement(1062..1778)
                     /codon_start=1
                     /product="enhanced GFP with monomerizing A206K mutation
                     (Zacharias et al., 2002)"
                     /label=mEGFP
                     /note="mammalian codon-optimized"
                     /translation="VSKGEELFTGVVPILVELDGDVNGHKFSVSGEGEGDATYGKLTLK
                     FICTTGKLPVPWPTLVTTLTYGVQCFSRYPDHMKQHDFFKSAMPEGYVQERTIFFKDDG
                     NYKTRAEVKFEGDTLVNRIELKGIDFKEDGNILGHKLEYNYNSHNVYIMADKQKNGIKV
                     NFKIRHNIEDGSVQLADHYQQNTPIGDGPVLLPDNHYLSTQSKLSKDPNEKRDHMVLLE
                     FVTAAGITLGMDELYK"
     primer_bind     complement(1107..1128)
                     /label=EGFP-C
                     /note="EGFP, forward primer"
     primer_bind     1456..1475
                     /label=EXFP-R
                     /note="For distinguishing EGFP variants, reverse primer"
     primer_bind     1715..1736
                     /label=EGFP-N
                     /note="EGFP, reverse primer"
     misc_feature    1802..2353
                     /label=IRES
                     /note="internal ribosome entry site (IRES) of the
                     encephalomyocarditis virus (EMCV)"
     primer_bind     2192..2209
                     /label=IRES reverse
                     /note="IRES internal ribosome entry site, reverse primer.
                     Also called pCDH-rev"
     protein_bind    3708..3741
                     /label=lox2272
                     /bound_moiety="Cre recombinase"
                     /note="Cre-mediated recombination occurs in the 8-bp core
                     sequence (GGATACTT). lox2272 sites are compatible with each
                     other, but incompatible with loxP or loxN sites (Lee and
                     Saito, 1988)."
     protein_bind    3812..3845
                     /label=loxP
                     /bound_moiety="Cre recombinase"
                     /note="Cre-mediated recombination occurs in the 8-bp core
                     sequence (GCATACAT)."
     misc_feature    3917..4505
                     /label=WPRE
                     /note="woodchuck hepatitis virus posttranscriptional
                     regulatory element"
     primer_bind     complement(3970..3990)
                     /label=WPRE-R
                     /note="WPRE, reverse primer"
     CDS             complement(4388..4399)
                     /codon_start=1
                     /product="Factor Xa recognition and cleavage site"
                     /label=Factor Xa site
                     /translation="IEGR"
     polyA_signal    4583..4704
                     /label=SV40 poly(A) signal
                     /note="SV40 polyadenylation signal"
     primer_bind     complement(4594..4613)
                     /label=EBV-rev
                     /note="SV40 polyA terminator, reverse primer"
     primer_bind     4648..4667
                     /label=SV40pA-R
                     /note="SV40 polyA, reverse primer"
     repeat_region   4866..4995
                     /label=AAV2 ITR
     primer_bind     complement(5061..5078)
                     /label=L4440
                     /note="L4440 vector, forward primer"
     rep_origin      complement(5232..5820)
                     /direction=LEFT
                     /label=ori
                     /note="high-copy-number ColE1/pMB1/pBR322/pUC origin of
                     replication"
     primer_bind     complement(5312..5331)
                     /label=pBR322ori-F
                     /note="pBR322 origin, forward primer"
     CDS             complement(5991..6851)
                     /codon_start=1
                     /gene="bla"
                     /product="beta-lactamase"
                     /label=AmpR
                     /note="confers resistance to ampicillin, carbenicillin, and
                     related antibiotics"
                     /translation="MSIQHFRVALIPFFAAFCLPVFAHPETLVKVKDAEDQLGARVGYI
                     ELDLNSGKILESFRPEERFPMMSTFKVLLCGAVLSRIDAGQEQLGRRIHYSQNDLVEYS
                     PVTEKHLTDGMTVRELCSAAITMSDNTAANLLLTTIGGPKELTAFLHNMGDHVTRLDRW
                     EPELNEAIPNDERDTTMPVAMATTLRKLLTGELLTLASRQQLIDWMEADKVAGPLLRSA
                     LPAGWFIADKSGAGERGSRGIIAALGPDGKPSRIVVIYTTGSQATMDERNRQIAEIGAS
                     LIKHW"
     primer_bind     6614..6633
                     /label=Amp-R
                     /note="Ampicillin resistance gene, reverse primer"
     promoter        complement(6852..6956)
                     /gene="bla"
                     /label=AmpR promoter
     rep_origin      complement(6982..7437)
                     /direction=LEFT
                     /label=f1 ori
                     /note="f1 bacteriophage origin of replication; arrow
                     indicates direction of (+) strand synthesis"
     primer_bind     complement(7119..7140)
                     /label=F1ori-F
                     /note="F1 origin, forward primer"
     primer_bind     7331..7350
                     /label=F1ori-R
                     /note="F1 origin, reverse primer"
ORIGIN
        1 ctgcgcaact gttgggaagg gcgatcggtg cgggcctctt cgctattacg ccagctgcgc
       61 gctcgctcgc tcactgaggc cgcccgggca aagcccgggc gtcgggcgac ctttggtcgc
      121 ccggcctcag tgagcgagcg agcgcgcaga gagggagtgg ccaactccat cactaggggt
      181 tccttgtagt taatgattaa cccgccatgc tacttatcta cgtagccatg ctctaggaag
      241 atccgagctc cagtgtgctg gaattcgccc ttttcagtat ttaaattgac gaccgacccc
      301 gacccactgg acaagcaccc aacccccatt ccccaaattg cgcatcccct atcagagagg
      361 gggaggggaa acaggatgcg gcgaggcgcg tgcgcactgc cagcttcagc accgcggaca
      421 gtgccttcgc ccccgcctgg cggcgcgcgc caccgccgcc tcagcactga aggcgcgctg
      481 acgtcactcg ccggtccccc gcaaactccc cttcccggcc accttggtcg cgtccgcgcc
      541 gccgccggcc cagccggacc gcaccacgcg aggcgcgaga taggggggca cgggcgcgac
      601 catctgcgct gcggcgccgg cgactcagcg ctgcctcagt ctgcggtggg cagcggagga
      661 gtcgtgtcgt gcctgagagc gcagctgtgc tcctgggcac cgcgcagtcc gcccccgcgg
      721 ctcctggcca gaccacccct aggaccccct gccccaagtc gcagccgttg gatcaggtaa
      781 gtatcaaggt tacaagacag gtttaaggag accaatagaa actgggcttg tcgagacaga
      841 gaagactctt gcgtttctga taggcaccta ttggtcttac tgacatccac tttgcctttc
      901 tctccacagg tgatgatccc cataacttcg tataaagtat cctatacgaa gttatatcaa
      961 aataggaaga ccaatgcttc accatcgacc cgaattgcca agcatcacca tcgacacata
     1021 acttcgtata atgtatgcta tacgaagtta tactagctag attacttgta cagctcgtcc
     1081 atgccgagag tgatcccggc ggcggtcacg aactccagca ggaccatgtg atcgcgcttc
     1141 tcgttggggt ctttgctcag cttggactgg gtgctcaggt agtggttgtc gggcagcagc
     1201 acggggccgt cgccgatggg ggtgttctgc tggtagtggt cggcgagctg cacgctgccg
     1261 tcctcgatgt tgtggcggat cttgaagttc accttgatgc cgttcttctg cttgtcggcc
     1321 atgatataga cgttgtggct gttgtagttg tactccagct tgtgccccag gatgttgccg
     1381 tcctccttga agtcgatgcc cttcagctcg atgcggttca ccagggtgtc gccctcgaac
     1441 ttcacctcgg cgcgggtctt gtagttgccg tcgtccttga agaagatggt gcgctcctgg
     1501 acgtagcctt cgggcatggc ggacttgaag aagtcgtgct gcttcatgtg gtcggggtag
     1561 cggctgaagc actgcacgcc gtaggtcagg gtggtcacga gggtgggcca gggcacgggc
     1621 agcttgccgg tggtgcagat gaacttcagg gtcagcttgc cgtaggtggc atcgccctcg
     1681 ccctcgccgg acacgctgaa cttgtggccg tttacgtcgc cgtccagctc gaccaggatg
     1741 ggcaccaccc cggtgaacag ctcctcgccc ttgctcaccg gatcccccat ggttgtggcc
     1801 atattatcat cgtgtttttc aaaggaaaac cacgtccccg tggttcgggg ggcctagacg
     1861 tttttttaac ctcgactaaa cacatgtaaa gcatgtgcac cgaggcccca gatcagatcc
     1921 catacaatgg ggtaccttct gggcatcctt cagccccttg ttgaatacgc ttaggagagc
     1981 catttgactc tttccacaac tatccaactc acaacgtggc actggggttg tgccgccttt
     2041 gcaggtgtat cttatacacg tggcttttgg ccgcagaggc acctgtcgcc aggtgggggg
     2101 ttccgctgcc tgcaaagggt cgctacagac gttgtttgtc ttcaagaagc ttccagagga
     2161 actgcttcct tcacgacatt caacagacct tgcattcctt tggcgagagg ggaaagaccc
     2221 ctaggaatgc tcgtcaagaa gacagggcca ggtttccggg ccctcacatt gccaaaagac
     2281 ggcaatatgg tggaaaataa catatagaca aacgcacacc ggccttattc caagcggctt
     2341 cggccagtaa cgttaggggg gggggagggg ggaattgcgg ccgcttactg gttgtgtacg
     2401 tcctcccttc gcacaatctt gtagatgatc caataaaaca tgttgaaaat caggaaagcc
     2461 atggggaatc cgatccggga gattttgtcg atctttttcg ctctctgaat aaagagtttg
     2521 cgcatttcct ccgggctctt agatggagca gggggtgggt tggttgtgtt gctattgttg
     2581 gctcccttca cggaaattcc gtctttagcc tggaggcaag caggtcccat accataggcg
     2641 ctaaagttga agcgtccttc tcctgcctca tcctctttgt ggtggcgtcg ttttcttctg
     2701 aaccgcaaca gctctttatg ctgtcgagac acaaaattga cagcggcgta ttccagcagt
     2761 gcgctgaaga caaacagaag gcagacagcc atccagatat cgatggcctt cacgtaagaa
     2821 accttgggca agctggctcg gctgcctgag ctctgagtag tcattgtcag cactgtggtg
     2881 atgcccagtc cgaccctagc tggagcggcg tccatattaa tccagaagga gatccatgac
     2941 aaaatcacta taagcaagct tgggatatac atttggatca gataataacc catgcgtctc
     3001 cgcatggtca ctgtgaaggt gacatctggg tagggctctt tgcagcattc ataaaatcgc
     3061 tcgcttcttt taccggggat tcccacaagg tcccactccc cattcgggat gtaaccagag
     3121 atgtcagcct cctgcatttg cagatccagg ctccatccgc cgtagctcca gctcccgaat
     3181 ttgagtttgc agtgctggac gtcgaaggga aaccagcgga cgtcgatata gcatgaggac
     3241 ttgaagattc caggggggaa gtactggcag tggcctgaag aattgaccaa cacgttggtg
     3301 tgaaatgttg catcaaacct ttcgtctgcg ctgttgaaca gcaggatatc tggtttccag
     3361 atttggccgt cagggaatct tacagtcttt acacctgggt attcgctcac attccactgc
     3421 aagtagtgat cggtccagga catctgcaac caaatattag tggtcagcac ctggttcttt
     3481 tcatccacgt ccatgatctg cagcaaggag aggctgaagt acactgtcag tggctgggaa
     3541 tcatttgcga ccggccgctc cagggggtta taattcttaa caagctcctt atacagtttg
     3601 cgctggaact caccctgcag gctaacgtgc agaagggaag cagccagggc gagccacacg
     3661 ccgcctggag aacagcgcat ggtgaattca agcttgctag ccctagtata acttcgtata
     3721 ggatacttta tacgaagtta tcattgggat tcttcctatt ttgatccaag catcaccatc
     3781 gaccctctag tccagatctc accatcgacc cataacttcg tatagcatac attatacgaa
     3841 gttatgtccc tcgaagaggt tcgaaacact gaaaagggcg aattctgcag atgatccact
     3901 cgagaagctt atcgataatc aacctctgga ttacaaaatt tgtgaaagat tgactggtat
     3961 tcttaactat gttgctcctt ttacgctatg tggatacgct gctttaatgc ctttgtatca
     4021 tgctattgct tcccgtatgg ctttcatttt ctcctccttg tataaatcct ggttgctgtc
     4081 tctttatgag gagttgtggc ccgttgtcag gcaacgtggc gtggtgtgca ctgtgtttgc
     4141 tgacgcaacc cccactggtt ggggcattgc caccacctgt cagctccttt ccgggacttt
     4201 cgctttcccc ctccctattg ccacggcgga actcatcgcc gcctgccttg cccgctgctg
     4261 gacaggggct cggctgttgg gcactgacaa ttccgtggtg ttgtcgggga aatcatcgtc
     4321 ctttccttgg ctgctcgcct gtgttgccac ctggattctg cgcgggacgt ccttctgcta
     4381 cgtcccttcg gccctcaatc cagcggacct tccttcccgc ggcctgctgc cggctctgcg
     4441 gcctcttccg cgtcttcgcc ttcgccctca gacgagtcgg atctcccttt gggccgcctc
     4501 cccgcatcga taccgtcgac ccgggcggcc gctcgagcat gcatctagag tcgacccggg
     4561 cggccgcttc gagcagacat gataagatac attgatgagt ttggacaaac cacaactaga
     4621 atgcagtgaa aaaaatgctt tatttgtgaa atttgtgatg ctattgcttt atttgtaacc
     4681 attataagct gcaataaaca agttaacaac aacaattgca ttcattttat gtttcaggtt
     4741 cagggggaga tgtgggaggt tttttaaagc aagtaaaacc tctacaaatg tggtaaaatc
     4801 gataaggatc ttcctagagc atggctacgt agataagtag catggcgggt taatcattaa
     4861 ctacaaggaa cccctagtga tggagttggc cactccctct ctgcgcgctc gctcgctcac
     4921 tgaggccggg cgaccaaagg tcgcccgacg cccgggcttt gcccgggcgg cctcagtgag
     4981 cgagcgagcg cgcagctgca ttaatgaatc ggccaacgcg cggggagagg cggtttgcgt
     5041 attgggcgct cttccgcttc ctcgctcact gactcgctgc gctcggtcgt tcggctgcgg
     5101 cgagcggtat cagctcactc aaaggcggta atacggttat ccacagaatc aggggataac
     5161 gcaggaaaga acatgtgagc aaaaggccag caaaaggcca ggaaccgtaa aaaggccgcg
     5221 ttgctggcgt ttttccatag gctccgcccc cctgacgagc atcacaaaaa tcgacgctca
     5281 agtcagaggt ggcgaaaccc gacaggacta taaagatacc aggcgtttcc ccctggaagc
     5341 tccctcgtgc gctctcctgt tccgaccctg ccgcttaccg gatacctgtc cgcctttctc
     5401 ccttcgggaa gcgtggcgct ttctcatagc tcacgctgta ggtatctcag ttcggtgtag
     5461 gtcgttcgct ccaagctggg ctgtgtgcac gaaccccccg ttcagcccga ccgctgcgcc
     5521 ttatccggta actatcgtct tgagtccaac ccggtaagac acgacttatc gccactggca
     5581 gcagccactg gtaacaggat tagcagagcg aggtatgtag gcggtgctac agagttcttg
     5641 aagtggtggc ctaactacgg ctacactaga agaacagtat ttggtatctg cgctctgctg
     5701 aagccagtta ccttcggaaa aagagttggt agctcttgat ccggcaaaca aaccaccgct
     5761 ggtagcggtg gtttttttgt ttgcaagcag cagattacgc gcagaaaaaa aggatctcaa
     5821 gaagatcctt tgatcttttc tacggggtct gacgctcagt ggaacgaaaa ctcacgttaa
     5881 gggattttgg tcatgagatt atcaaaaagg atcttcacct agatcctttt aaattaaaaa
     5941 tgaagtttta aatcaatcta aagtatatat gagtaaactt ggtctgacag ttaccaatgc
     6001 ttaatcagtg aggcacctat ctcagcgatc tgtctatttc gttcatccat agttgcctga
     6061 ctccccgtcg tgtagataac tacgatacgg gagggcttac catctggccc cagtgctgca
     6121 atgataccgc gagacccacg ctcaccggct ccagatttat cagcaataaa ccagccagcc
     6181 ggaagggccg agcgcagaag tggtcctgca actttatccg cctccatcca gtctattaat
     6241 tgttgccggg aagctagagt aagtagttcg ccagttaata gtttgcgcaa cgttgttgcc
     6301 attgctacag gcatcgtggt gtcacgctcg tcgtttggta tggcttcatt cagctccggt
     6361 tcccaacgat caaggcgagt tacatgatcc cccatgttgt gcaaaaaagc ggttagctcc
     6421 ttcggtcctc cgatcgttgt cagaagtaag ttggccgcag tgttatcact catggttatg
     6481 gcagcactgc ataattctct tactgtcatg ccatccgtaa gatgcttttc tgtgactggt
     6541 gagtactcaa ccaagtcatt ctgagaatag tgtatgcggc gaccgagttg ctcttgcccg
     6601 gcgtcaatac gggataatac cgcgccacat agcagaactt taaaagtgct catcattgga
     6661 aaacgttctt cggggcgaaa actctcaagg atcttaccgc tgttgagatc cagttcgatg
     6721 taacccactc gtgcacccaa ctgatcttca gcatctttta ctttcaccag cgtttctggg
     6781 tgagcaaaaa caggaaggca aaatgccgca aaaaagggaa taagggcgac acggaaatgt
     6841 tgaatactca tactcttcct ttttcaatat tattgaagca tttatcaggg ttattgtctc
     6901 atgagcggat acatatttga atgtatttag aaaaataaac aaataggggt tccgcgcaca
     6961 tttccccgaa aagtgccacc taaattgtaa gcgttaatat tttgttaaaa ttcgcgttaa
     7021 atttttgtta aatcagctca ttttttaacc aataggccga aatcggcaaa atcccttata
     7081 aatcaaaaga atagaccgag atagggttga gtgttgttcc agtttggaac aagagtccac
     7141 tattaaagaa cgtggactcc aacgtcaaag gnnnnnnnnn nnnnnnnnnn nnnnnnnnnn
     7201 nnnnnnnnnn nnnnnnnnnn tnnnnnnnnn nnnnnnnnnn nnnnnnnnnn nnnnnnnnnn
     7261 nnnnnnnnnn nnnnnnnnnn nnnnnnnnnn nnnnnnnnnn nnnnnnnnnn nngnnnnnnn
     7321 nnnnnnnnnn nnnnnnnnnn nnnnnnnnnn nnnnnnnnnn nnnnnnnnnn nnnnnnnnnn
     7381 nnnnnnnnnn nnnnnnnnnn nnnnnnnnnn nnnnnnnnnn nnnnnnnnnn nnnnnnnccc
     7441 attcgccatt cagg
//
