[The description below was written by a language model from this plasmid's Addgene catalogue record and the feature table of its GenBank file.]
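Description:
rAAV-syn::FLEX-rev::PSAML141F,Y115F:GlyR-IRES-GFP is an AAV2-based transfer plasmid (7454 bp in the held sequence record) for producing recombinant adeno-associated virus that delivers a Cre-dependent chemogenetic neuronal silencer. The bacterial portion carries a ColE1/pUC-type origin, an f1 origin and an ampicillin resistance gene. Although the origin is annotated as high copy, the catalogue lists the plasmid as low copy. The depositor warns that the two AAV2 inverted terminal repeats, which are needed for packaging, make the plasmid prone to recombination, so a recombination-deficient strain is used and ITR integrity should be checked by restriction digestion.

Between the ITRs, a synapsin promoter (stated in the catalogue but not annotated in the feature table) is followed by a chimeric intron and a FLEX switch built from paired lox2272 and loxP sites in opposing orientation. The cassette inside the switch sits in reverse orientation relative to the promoter. It comprises the PSAM L141F,Y115F-GlyR coding sequence (of human origin per the record, also unannotated and presumably occupying the gap between the IRES and the downstream lox sites), an EMCV IRES and a GFP annotated as monomeric A206K EGFP. Cre recombination inverts and locks the cassette into the sense orientation, so only Cre-expressing neurons make the channel, with GFP translated from the same transcript as a marker. A WPRE and an SV40 polyadenylation signal complete the expression unit.

According to the depositor, this channel is activated by the ligand PSEM89S and was emphasised for silencing because it has the lowest acetylcholine responsiveness. The Y115F mutation slightly reduces PSEM potency, so a companion L141F-only version is also offered.
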