Addgene plasmid #32481: rAAV-syn::FLEX-rev::PSAML141F,Y115F:GlyR-IRES-GFP
Purpose: Cre-dependent expression of PSAM-GlyR (L141F,Y115F) neuronal inhibitor, with IRES-EGFP marker
Depositing lab: Scott Sternson. Depositing organization: HHMI, Janelia Research Campus. Publication: Chemical and genetic engineering of selective ion channel-ligand interactions. Magnus CJ, Lee PH, Atasoy D, Su HH, Looger LL, Sternson SM. Science. 2011 Sep 2;333(6047):1292-6. 10.1126/science.1206606 PubMed 21885782.
Backbone
  Vector backbone: AAV2
  Backbone size w/o insert (bp): 5100
  Vector type: AAV, Cre/Lox ; Adeno-associated virus, FLEX switch
Growth in bacteria
  Bacterial resistance: Ampicillin, 100 μg/mL
  Growth temperature: 30°C
  Growth strain: NEB Stable
  Copy number: Low Copy
Gene/Insert
  Gene/Insert name: PSAML141F,Y115F-GlyR
  Species: H. sapiens (human)
  Insert size (bp): 2643
  Promoter: Synapsin
  Tag / fusion protein: IRES-EGFP (C terminal on insert)
  Cloning method: Restriction Enzyme; 5′ cloning site speI blunt (destroyed during cloning); 3′ cloning site SpeI blunt (destroyed during cloning)
  Sequencing primers: 5′ gtaagtatcaaggttacaag; 3′ ctgacaacgggccacaactc
Terms and licenses: Academic/Nonprofit Terms; Industry Terms: Not Available to Industry
Depositor comments: Comments: These rAAV vectors are prone to recombination. This is a well known issue with these rAAV vectors and is due to the inverted terminal repeats (ITRs) required for rAAV production. To minimize recombination, we propagate these plasmids in NEB Stable cells. Also, to minimize recombination, cells should be cultured at 30 C. Note that these cultures will grow slowly (20 h for minipreps). Better yields and culture times are obtained with 2xYT as the media. This is strongly recommended. Because recombination may still happen, we do a panel of restriction digestions to assess whether the ITRs are in tact. Separate digestions with Sma1 and Msc1 should be performed. The expected patterns can be calculated from the attached sequence. In Magnus et al, the PSAMY115F,L141F-GlyR channel was emphasized for silencing because this channel has the lowest acetylcholine responsiveness. However, PSAML141F-GlyR constructs, lacking the Y115F mutation, already have low ACh potency. The Y115F mutation also slightly increases the EC50 for the activator ligand, PSEM89S. Since PSAML141F-GlyR constructs already have very low acetylcholine potency, in many cases it may not be worth the slight reduction in PSEM potency. We have made both constructs available for researchers who may find that they have different requirements with respect to acetylcholine responsiveness.
How to cite: rAAV-syn::FLEX-rev::PSAML141F,Y115F:GlyR-IRES-GFP was a gift from Scott Sternson (Addgene plasmid # 32481 ; http://n2t.net/addgene:32481 ; RRID:Addgene_32481)
