>Addgene plasmid #32481 | rAAV-syn::FLEX-rev::PSAML141F,Y115F:GlyR-IRES-GFP | addgene partial sequence | sequence record 42571 | EGFP-C 5'-CATGGTCCTGCTGGAGTTCGTG-3'
AGTAATCTAGCTAGTATAACTTCGTATAGCATACATTATACGAAGTTATGTGTCGATGGTGATGCTTGGC
AATTCGGGTCGATGGTGAAGCATTGGTCTTCCTATTTTGATATAACTTCGTATAGGATACTTTATACGAA
GTTATGGGGATCATCACCTGTGGAGAGAAAGGCAAAGTGGATGTCAGTAAGACCAATAGGTGCCTATCAG
AAACGCAAGAGTCTTCTCTGTCTCGACAAGCCCAGTTTCTATTGGTCTCCTTAAACCTGTCTTGTAACCT
TGATACTTACCTGATCCAACGGCTGCGACTTGGGGCAGGGGGTCCTAGGGGTGGTCTGGCCAGGAGCCGC
GGGGGCGGACTGCGCGGTGCCCAGGAGCACAGCTGCGCTCTCAGGCACGACACGACTCCTCCGCTGCCCA
CCGCAGACTGAGGCAGCGCTGAGTCGCCGGCGCCGCAGCGCAGATGGTCGCGCCCGTGCCCCCCTATCTC
GCGCCTCGCGTGGTGCGGTCCGGCTGGGCCGGCGGCGGCGCGGACGCGACCAAGGTGGCCGGGAAGGGGA
GTTTGCGGGGGACCGGCGAGTGACGTCAGCGCGCCTTCAGTGCTGAGGCGGCGGTGGCGCGCGCCGCCAG
GCGGGGGCGAAGGCACTGTCCGCGGTGCTGAAGC
