>Addgene plasmid #32481 | rAAV-syn::FLEX-rev::PSAML141F,Y115F:GlyR-IRES-GFP | addgene partial sequence | sequence record 42597 | EGFP-N 5'-CGTCGCCGTCCAGCTCGACCAG-3'
CGCCCTTGCTCACCGGATCCCCCATGGTTGTGGCCATATTATCATCGTGTTTTTCAAAGGAAAACCACGT
CCCCGTGGTTCGGGGGGCCTAGACGTTTTTTTAACCTCGACTAAACACATGTAAAGCATGTGCACCGAGG
CCCCAGATCAGATCCCATACAATGGGGTACCTTCTGGGCATCCTTCAGCCCCTTGTTGAATACGCTTAGG
AGAGCCATTTGACTCTTTCCACAACTATCCAACTCACAACGTGGCACTGGGGTTGTGCCGCCTTTGCAGG
TGTATCTTATACACGTGGCTTTTGGCCGCAGAGGCACCTGTCGCCAGGTGGGGGGTTCCGCTGCCTGCAA
AGGGTCGCTACAGACGTTGTTTGTCTTCAAGAAGCTTCCAGAGGAACTGCTTCCTTCACGACATTCAACA
GACCTTGCATTCCTTTGGCGAGAGGGGAAAGACCCCTAGGAATGCTCGTCAAGAAGACAGGGCCAGGTTT
CCGGGCCCTCACATTGCCAAAAGACGGCAATATGGTGGAAAATAACATATAGACAAACGCACACCGGCCT
TATTCCAAGCGGCTTCGGCCAGTAACGTTAGGGGGGGGGG
