>Addgene plasmid #32481 | rAAV-syn::FLEX-rev::PSAML141F,Y115F:GlyR-IRES-GFP | addgene partial sequence | sequence record 130310 | WPRE-R 5'-CATAGCGTAAAAGGAGCAACA-3'
AATTTTGTAATCCAGAGGTTGATTATCGATAAGCTTCTCGAGTGGATCATCTGCAGAATTCGCCCTTTTC
AGTGTTTCGAACCTCTTCGAGGGACATAACTTCGTATAATGTATGCTATACGAAGTTATGGGTCGATGGT
GAGATCTGGACTAGAGGGTCGATGGTGATGCTTGGATCAAAATAGGAAGAATCCCAATGATAACTTCGTA
TAAAGTATCCTATACGAAGTTATACTAGGGCTAGCAAGCTTGAATTCACCATGCGCTGTTCTCCAGGCGG
CGTGTGGCTCGCCCTGGCTGCTTCCCTTCTGCACGTTAGCCTGCAGGGTGAGTTCCAGCGCAAACTGTAT
AAGGAGCTTGTTAAGAATTATAACCCCCTGGAGCGGCCGGTCGCAAATGATTCCCAGCCACTGACAGTGT
ACTTCAGCCTCTCCTTGCTGCAGATCATGGACGTGGATGAAAAGAACCAGGTGCTGACCACTAATATTTG
GTTGCAGATGTCCTGGACCGATCACTACTTGCAGTGGAATGTGAGCGAATACCCAGGTGTAAAGACTGTA
AGATTCCCTGACGGCCAAATCTGGAAACCAGATATCCTGCTGTTCAACAGCGCAGACGAAAGGTTTGATG
CAACATTTCACACCAACGTGTTGGTCAATTCTTCAGGCCACTGCCAGTACTTCC
